>Addgene plasmid #15308 | pCaST-elav-VP16AD | depositor full sequence | sequence record 8257 | Author sequence
GGCCAGACCCACGTAGTCCAGCGGCAGATCGGCGGCGGAGAAGTTAAGCGTCTCCAGGATGACCTTGCCC
GAACTGGGGCACGTGGTGTTCGACGATGTGCAGCTAATTTCGCCCGGCTCCACGTCCGCCCATTGGTTAA
TCAGCAGACCCTCGTTGGCGTAACGGAACCATGAGAGGTACGACAACCATTTGAGGTATACTGGCACCGA
GCCCGAGTTCAAGAAGAAGGCGTTTTTCCATAGGCTCCGCCCCCCTGACGAGCATCACAAAAATCGACGC
TCAAGTCAGAGGTGGCGAAACCCGACAGGACTATAAAGATACCAGGCGTTTCCCCCTGGAAGCTCCCTCG
TGCGCTCTCCTGTTCCGACCCTGCCGCTTACCGGATACCTGTCCGCCTTTCTCCCTTCGGGAAGCGTGGC
GCTTTCTCAATGCTCACGCTGTAGGTATCTCAGTTCGGTGTAGGTCGTTCGCTCCAAGCTGGGCTGTGTG
CACGAACCCCCCGTTCAGCCCGACCGCTGCGCCTTATCCGGTAACTATCGTCTTGAGTCCAACCCGGTAA
GACACGACTTATCGCCACTGGCAGCAGCCACTGGTAACAGGATTAGCAGAGCGAGGTATGTAGGCGGTGC
TACAGAGTTCTTGAAGTGGTGGCCTAACTACGGCTACACTAGAAGGACAGTATTTGGTATCTGCGCTCTG
CTGAAGCCAGTTACCTTCGGAAAAAGAGTTGGTAGCTCTTGATCCGGCAAACAAACCACCGCTGGTAGCG
GTGGTTTTTTTGTTTGCAAGCAGCAGATTACGCGCAGAAAAAAAGGATCTCAAGAAGATCCTTTGATCTT
TTCTACGGGGTCTGACGCTCAGTGGAACGAAAACTCACGTTAAGGGATTTTGGTCATGAGATTATCAAAA
AGGATCTTCACCTAGATCCTTTTAAATTAAAAATGAAGTTTTAAATCAATCTAAAGTATATATGAGTAAA
CTTGGTCTGACAGTTACCAATGCTTAATCAGTGAGGCACCTATCTCAGCGATCTGTCTATTTCGTTCATC
CATAGTTGCCTGACTCCCCGTCGTGTAGATAACTACGATACGGGAGGGCTTACCATCTGGCCCCAGTGCT
GCAATGATACCGCGAGACCCACGCTCACCGGCTCCAGATTTATCAGCAATAAACCAGCCAGCCGGAAGGG
CCGAGCGCAGAAGTGGTCCTGCAACTTTATCCGCCTCCATCCAGTCTATTAATTGTTGCCGGGAAGCTAG
AGTAAGTAGTTCGCCAGTTAATAGTTTGCGCAACGTTGTTGCCATTGCTACAGGCATCGTGGTGTCACGC
TCGTCGTTTGGTATGGCTTCATTCAGCTCCGGTTCCCAACGATCAAGGCGAGTTACATGATCCCCCATGT
TGTGCAAAAAAGCGGTTAGCTCCTTCGGTCCTCCGATCGTTGTCAGAAGTAAGTTGGCCGCAGTGTTATC
ACTCATGGTTATGGCAGCACTGCATAATTCTCTTACTGTCATGCCATCCGTAAGATGCTTTTCTGTGACT
GGTGAGTACTCAACCAAGTCATTCTGAGAATAGTGTATGCGGCGACCGAGTTGCTCTTGCCCGGCGTCAA
CACGGGATAATACCGCGCCACATAGCAGAACTTTAAAAGTGCTCATCATTGGAAAACGTTCTTCGGGGCG
AAAACTCTCAAGGATCTTACCGCTGTTGAGATCCAGTTCGATGTAACCCACTCGTGCACCCAACTGATCT
TCAGCATCTTTTACTTTCACCAGCGTTTCTGGGTGAGCAAAAACAGGAAGGCAAAATGCCGCAAAAAAGG
GAATAAGGGCGACACGGAAATGTTGAATACTCATACTCTTCCTTTTTCAATATTATTGAAGCATTTATCA
GGGTTATTGTCTCATGAGCGGATACATATTTGAATGTATTTAGAAAAATAAACAAATAGGGGTTCCGCGC
ACATTTCCCCGAAAAGTGCCACCTGACGTCTAAGAAACCATTATTATCATGACATTAACCTATAAAAATA
GGCGTATCACGAGGCCCTTTCGTCTCGCGCGTTTCGGTGATGACGGTGAAAACCTCTGACACATGCAGCT
CCCGGAGACGGTCACAGCTTGTCTGTAAGCGGATGCCGGGAGCAGACAAGCCCGTCAGGGCGCGTCAGCG
GGTGTTGGCGGGTGTCGGGGCTGGCTTAACTATGCGGCATCAGAGCAGATTGTACTGAGAGTGCACCATA
TGCGGTGTGAAATACCGCACCGAATCGCGCGGAACTAACGACAGTCGCTCCAAGGTCGTCGAACAAAAGG
TGAATGTGTTGCGGAGAGCGGGTGGGAGACAGCGAAAGAGCAACTACGAAACGTGGTGTGGTGGAGGTGA
ATTATGAAGAGGGCGCGCGATTTGAAAAGTATGTATATAAAAAATATATCCCGGTGTTTTATGTAGCGAT
AAACGAGTTTTTGATGTAAGGTATGCAGGTGTGTAAGTCTTTTGGTTAGAAGACAAATCCAAAGTCTACT
TGTGGGGATGTTCGAAGGGGAAATACTTGTATTCTATAGGTCATATCTTGTTTTTATTGGCACAAATATA
ATTACATTAGCTTTTTGAGGGGGCAATAAACAGTAAACACGATGGTAATAATGGTAAAAAAAAAAACAAG
CAGTTATTTCGGATATATGTCGGCTACTCCTTGCGTCGGGCCCGAAGTCTTAGAGCCAGATATGCGAGCA
CCCGGAAGCTCACGATGAGAATGGCCAGACCATGATGAAATAACATAAGGTGGTCCCGTCGGCAAGAGAC
ATCCACTTAACGTATGCTTGCAATAAGTGCGAGTGAAAGGAATAGTATTCTGAGTGTCGTATTGAGTCTG
AGTGAGACAGCGATATGATTGTTGATTAACCCTTAGCATGTCCGTGGGGTTTGAATTAACTCATAATATT
AATTAGACGAAATTATTTTTAAAGTTTTATTTTTAATAATTTGCGAGTACGCAAAGCTTGGCTGCATCCA
ACGCGCAATTAACCCTCACTAAAGGGAACAAAAGCTGGGTACCGGGCCCCCCCTCGAGGTCGACGGTATC
GATAAGCTTGATATCGAATTCCCCGGATCCAGTCGAGGGATCACTGAACTAAAAAGTAAAGAGAGGAGAA
ACAGGAGAAGCCCTTAAAGTGCGAGTTCGCTGGAGTGCCTATCGATCCTTGAGGGCAGCGCTCGATCCTT
ATTACTATTGGCAGGATCATTTTATACCCCTTACATAAAAATATCAGTATCAGTTTGTTCCCTTATCATG
CGTGCTCTTTGACATATCCGGGAATTTATTTCTATTTTTGCTTAGTCAAACTGAAGACCATTTTGTCCCA
ACATAAAATATGTAAAATATTTTTTTTTATCATTTTAAATTCTCAGGGATTAAGTCAATGTTTGAAAACT
TCTAGCTGACTTGCGCTCCACTACCACTCGGCATGCGTGCCCCTGATTAGTAGGCCAGGTGGTGGGCCTT
TGGCACGATCGCAACCCTAAGGACTGCAACCGAATAGCATTGAGAAGGAGACCAGGATTTCTGCACTCAA
AGGTGAAATTGTCTGAGCACGGAACACGGAAAAACAACAACAAAAACATGGCAGACGGAAAACAATGCCG
CCAGCGGCAAGGAGGGAGGGTGGAAACACATGCCACGATTCAGTGTCGAATGTCCTGTGATCCCACATTC
ATATATTTTGTTATTGTGTGCCTGCATCCCTCGCCTGCTTTTAATTCCTGCATCGATCCTTCTTTGCTCC
TGGTCTACGAACCCGATGTCTTATGGTAATTTTATGATTATTACAATTAGATTCGGGGGAAACTGCATCT
GCCGCCGTCTGCAGATCCGATTCATTTGGATTCCGTCTGCTCAATCCAGATCCATGATGGGATCATGGCC
ATTTGGGCATTGGTACATGGAAAGTTAAAAGCGCCCTAGGCGTTCTAATCCAACTCGTCTCAAGAAAAAC
GGGTGAATGCATGGAACGCTGGATCTGGTTCTGGAAGATCCGGCTAAGTCAACAAGAAATATGTAACCTC
GCCATTATAGCTTTACTTTCGAAGCAGAAAATGCAATCGAGAATATCGAATGCACGCTCCAGGTTCCTAT
GGCTCCTAGCTTTCGGTGCAGCACAACAAATATTTGGGTTGGTTCGTTTTTCCGCCACGATTTTAAAACG
CTAAGGGTGGCTTTTTCGGAGTCCCTCTCATTTGAGCCGGGAAAAAGACCAGACCCTCCCTTTCCCTCCC
CAGCCACTTTCCAGCTTTGTTGTAACCTCGTGTTGTGCCTGCTTTTTAATCCCGCTTTGTTGTAACGCAG
GCCATTTGCTGTTTTTGTTTTGTTTCTGGCGTGGCTAAAACGGATTATGTGACCCAACCCTTTCGATTTC
GAGTCTCATTGTATTACATCCTTTTCCCAAAAATGACTAAAAAAGCGTATTGCCTATTTCTGGGGTGGAC
AGAATGAAACGGGGTCAGCACGTGGCCGCAAACTTGAAATACCATTATGGATCCAATAGGACTGTGAAGA
GTTATTAGTGAAACATTTCGAACAAACTATTCCTTTAATTGAAATTTGCCAATTCCCCACTTAAGCATCG
CATTTGCATATTTGTATGCTAACCAAACTCTCTGCGACGTCGATCTGTCTGAATCTGAATCCGCATATCT
TTCGAGGGCAGCAATAGCGCCACCCCACCCCATTTCCGTTGCCACTAGCAGCGCACCACCCTTTGAAAGG
ACATCAAAAACCACCCCCTGCCCAAAGTTGCGTTACAATTCCCGAAGTGCAGTGCAGCGTACATAAAACA
TACAATGAAATCCGATAAAATTTTCTATGTCCTTTATATCCTCATAACATGCCCAACTATAAACCGAGCC
AAATTCTTCTCGTGAAAAAGTTGCACACAACGCGATTTCACTGTACCTTACATTGTTCTGTAAACTGGAA
CAGAGCGTCCGACTGGAAGAGGCGAAGGAAAAAATCAGCACAGGGAACAGGAAGTTCACAAGGATTGGGG
GTGTCCGAGGGTGGCTACATATATATGGCGATATATGGCATACAGTATGTGCATACATATACATACATAT
ACACATATATGTATGTATGTACCATACTATGTGGCGTGTCTAGTGGCGCGAATAACGAATACAGGAGCAA
TGAAGCACACGAACGAAGCGAAACGAAACGAAGGGAAATATTGAAAAAGCCAGAATTGCATTACTTCAAA
ACTATACCGGCTCTTGGATATGGGTCCTGGGTCTCGGTTCCTTGCTTCTGGCTTTCGCTTCGTAGGGGGT
GTACGAGCAATACTGCCAGGAGAAACCACCCTAGCCTTTGGCGTTGGTGGTTGATAGTGCAAAAATAATA
ATAACGGAAACGGAACCATAAACCCAAAACAGCCCTTACAACGCGACTGATTTGTAAGGATAATGGTCGC
ATGCATCATAAAACGGTTGACGACCTCGTCGGAAAGAGCCAACATTTTGCAATGATTTCCAATTGCTCCT
GCTATCTAGGCCCAATGGGCCGCTAAGTACATATGAAGCATACATAGCTAAATACATATGAAGCATACAT
ACATCGGGTTAACTATAAAACCAATGTGTTCTAGATGAGTTTGTTAATTTTACAAAGTAAGTTAGGGCTG
CTCCAGTGGTTTTAAGTTGCTTAACTGGACAAGAGAACTTGGCTCTCTCCCCCATCTATCTCTTGTCTTC
GGGAAAGGTAACCTCCATTTTGATCGGTTGAATTTGTATCAAAAAGCATGAAAAACTTTGAATACAGCAT
AAACCACTGAGAGAGCAGCCGAAAGCCAGGGGTGTATCAAAAGGGGTTCTTAGAAATATTCCACTTTGCA
ACGATTATAGACTCGTTTCTTATCAGACAAAACTTTCTCCACTTCTACGTGGTATTTACAGAAACAAAAC
TTAAGGTAAAATGTTAGGTGGCTATATATTAAAGCTATTAAAATATATTAAAGGTTTCCGGAATAACCCC
CTATCTCGGCGCGCAGATACGCCCATGTCGCCACTCTTTCGCTCTCTACCTTCCACTCTCGCTCCGAACA
CCATTGCAACCCCGAGAGAGCTGCTCGAGAGGCAACTATGAGATATGAGAATGAGAGGTTGCTCTATGTG
AAAATGGAAACCGAAACCGTCAATGCCTCAATTTCGCATTTCATTATTTCATTTCCACGCCAACCATCGT
GCGCCGCGGTCTGAACGCTCCTGCCACAGAAAAAGAAGATAAAAGCAAGGAAAATTCTAATCGAATACCA
AATATCGTGCTTGTGTGCTCTTTCCGCAATTGATTTTTTTTAAGTAGTGCATGACAATAACCGTTGAGTT
GACTCCAACCGAAGTAACCATAACTGGAAGCTGACAACAGCCATTGGCCGGAATCTCATCTCACACCGAG
CGAAATACGGCGACGCCAGCGTTTATTTATTAAAAACGATTACATTACAACAAACACCAAAGTCCTGGAC
AACCGAAGAGAGTGTGGGAGAAAATCGAAGCAGAGAGCAAGGAGGAGCGCCGTGAGAGCGCGCGCGCAAG
GATTTGAGATTGCAAAGAGAACTTAGCAATTAGTTCGCTTTGTTTGTCCAGCCAAACAACAACAACAACC
AACCAGCTCCCCAAAACCAACTACACACATACTCGCTCCCTAAACTAAAACAATAGCGGCCGCAAAACAT
GGATAAAGCGGAATTAATTCCCGAGCCTCCAAAAAAGAAGAGAAAGGTCGAATTGGGTACCGCCCCCCCG
ACCGATGTCAGCCTGGGGGACGAGCTCCACTTAGACGGCGAGGACGTGGCGATGGCGCATGCCGACGCGC
TAGACGATTTCGATCTGGACATGTTGGGGGACGGGGATTCCCCGGGTCCGGGATTTACCCCCCACGACTC
CGCCCCCTACGGCGCTCTGGATATGGCCGACTTCGAGTTTGAGCAGATGTTTACCGATGCCCTTGGAATT
GACGAGTACGGTGGGGCTAGCGGAGGAGGTGGTGGAGGTGGAGGTGGAGGTACTAGTCTGGAGATCGAGG
CCGCCTTCCTGGAGCGCGAGAACACCGCCCTGGAGACCCGCGTGGCCGAGCTGCGCCAGCGCGTGCAGCG
CCTGCGCAACCGCGTGAGCCAGAACCGCACCCGCTACGGCCCCCTGGGCGGCGGCAAGTAAGGCGCGCCT
CTAGGATCCAAATGCAATTGGCTAAAAACCGAAACCAAAACGCAACAAAGTATACGAAACACTTGTGAAA
CCGTACAAACAATTGTGGAAAAAAAATTAAAAGATTATTAAGATTGAAGTCTCAATAAACATTAGTGCTT
AAATAAACTTAAAGCGACCCGCGTGGAGAGTGCAGTAAAAAGAATAACTTTTGAAATAAATATTTACCAA
ACAGAAAAATATTTTATAAATATTTAAATAAGTGAAAAACAAATTGGTTACTCTGAAACAAAGAATATTC
AAATTGGCGCTAAAACAAAGGAGAAAAAATTTCAAGAATATTATACAGATAATAAGACATATTTAACTAT
ATAAAACCAAACTTAATCAACAAAGACAAAGGAGTGAAAAAAATAAAAAAAAATTTTAAAAGAGTTAAAA
AAAAATTGTTTATATCCAAAGGAGGCAAAGGAACAGCACAGAAAGCGAGGAAACACTCAAATAAAATCCG
CCAAAAATCGCAGATCCCTGGAAACCAATTCGTGTGAAATCGGTCAAGCCCCCAACGACTTTTAGCCCGT
CCCAGACGGAGCACCGCCAAGATTCTTACCGCCAGCAGCGCCATGATCAAGCTCGGTCGCCACCATGGCC
TCCTCCGAGAACGTCATCACCGAGTTCATGCGCTTCAAGGTGCGCATGGAGGGCACCGTGAACGGCCACG
AGTTCGAGATCGAGGGCGAGGGCGAGGGCCGCCCCTACGAGGGCCACAACACCGTGAAGCTGAAGGTGAC
CAAGGGCGGCCCCCTGCCCTTCGCCTGGGACATCCTGTCCCCCCAGTTCCAGTACGGCTCCAAGGTGTAC
GTGAAGCACCCCGCCGACATCCCCGACTACAAGAAGCTGTCCTTCCCCGAGGGCTTCAAGTGGGAGCGCG
TGATGAACTTCGAGGACGGCGGCGTGGCGACCGTGACCCAGGACTCCTCCCTGCAGGACGGCTGCTTCAT
CTACAAGGTGAAGTTCATCGGCGTGAACTTCCCCTCCGACGGCCCCGTGATGCAGAAGAAGACCATGGGC
TGGGAGGCCTCCACCGAGCGCCTGTACCCCCGCGACGGCGTGCTGAAGGGCGAGACCCACAAGGCCCTGA
AGCTGAAGGACGGCGGCCACTACCTGGTGGAGTTCAAGTCCATCTACATGGCCAAGAAGCCCGTGCAGCT
GCCCGGCTACTACTACGTGGACGCCAAGCTGGACATCACCTCCCACAACGAGGACTACACCATCGTGGAG
CAGTACGAGCGCACCGAGGGCCGCCACCACCTGTTCCTGTAGCGGCCTCGACTAGAGGATCTTTGTGAAG
GAACCTTACTTCTGTGGTGTGACATAATTGGACAAACTACCTACAGAGATTTAAAGCTCTAAGGTAAATA
TAAAATTTTTAAGTGTATAATGTGTTAAACTACTGATTCTAATTGTTTGTGTATTTTAGATTCCAACCTA
TGGAACTGATGAATGGGAGCAGTGGTGGAATGCCTTTAATGAGGAAAACCTGTTTTGCTCAGAAGAAATG
CCATCTAGTGATGATGAGGCTACTGCTGACTCTCAACATTCTACTCCTCCAAAAAAGAAGAGAAAGGTAG
AAGACCCCAAGGACTTTCCTTCAGAATTGCTAAGTTTTTTGAGTCATGCTGTGTTTAGTAATAGAACTCT
TGCTTGCTTTGCTATTTACACCACAAAGGAAAAAGCTGCACTGCTATACAAGAAAATTATGGAAAAATAT
TTGATGTATAGTGCCTTGACTAGAGATCATAATCAGCCATACCACATTTGTAGAGGTTTTACTTGCTTTA
AAAAACCTCCCACACCTCCCCCTGAACCTGAAACATAAAATGAATGCAATTGTTGTTGTTAACTTGTTTA
TTGCAGCTTATAATGGTTACAAATAAAGCAATAGCATCACAAATTTCACAAATAAAGCATTTTTTTCACT
GCATTCTAGTTGTGGTTTGTCCAAACTCATCAATGTATCTTATCATGTCTGGATCGGATCCACTAGAAGG
CCTTAGTATGTATGTAAGTTAATAAAACCCTTTTTTGGAGAATGTAGATTTAAAAAAACATATTTTTTTT
TTATTTTTTACTGCACTGGACATCATTGAACTTATCTGATCAGTTTTAAATTTACTTCGATCCAAGGGTA
TTTGAAGTACCAGGTTCTTTCGATTACCTCTCACTCAAAATGACATTCCACTCAAAGTCAGCGCTGTTTG
CCTCCTTCTCTGTCCACAGAAATATCGCCGTCTCTTTCGCCGCTGCGTCCGCTATCTCTTTCGCCACCGT
TTGTAGCGTTACCTAGCGTCAATGTCCGCCTTCAGTTGCACTTTGTCAGCGGTTTCGTGACGAAGCTCCA
AGCGGTTTACGCCATCAATTAAACACAAAGTGCTGTGCCAAAACTCCTCTCGCTTCTTATTTTTGTTTGT
TTTTTGAGTGATTGGGGTGGTGATTGGTTTTGGGTGGGTAAGCAGGGGAAAGTGTGAAAAATCCCGGCAA
TGGGCCAAGAGGATCAGGAGCTATTAATTCGCGGAGGCAGCAAACACCCATCTGCCGAGCATCTGAACAA
TGTGAGTAGTACATGTGCATACATCTTAAGTTCACTTGATCTATAGGAACTGCGATTGCAACATCAAATT
GTCTGCGGCGTGAGAACTGCGACCCACAAAAATCCCAAACCGCAATCGCACAAACAAATAGTGACACGAA
ACAGATTATTCTGGTAGCTGTGCTCGCTATATAAGACAATTTTTAAGATCATATCATGATCAAGACATCT
AAAGGCATTCATTTTCGACTACATTCTTTTTTACAAAAAATATAACAACCAGATATTTTAAGCTGATCCT
AGATGCACAAAAAATAAATAAAAGTATAAACCTACTTCGTAGGATACTTCGTTTTGTTCGGGGTTAGATG
AGCATAACGCTTGTAGTTGATATTTGAGATCCCCTATCATTGCAGGGTGACAGCGGAGCGGCTTCGCAGA
GCTGCATTAACCAGGGCTTCGGGCAGGCCAAAAACTACGGCACGCTCCTGCCACCCAGTCCGCCGGAGGA
CTCCGGTTCAGGGAGCGGCCAACTAGCCGAGAACCTCACCTATGCCTGGCACAATATGGACATCTTTGGG
GCGGTCAATCAGCCGGGCTCCGGATGGCGGCAGCTGGTCAACCGGACACGCGGACTATTCTGCAACGAGC
GACACATACCGGCGCCCAGGAAACATTTGCTCAAGAACGGTGAGTTTCTATTCGCAGTCGGCTGATCTGT
GTGAAATCTTAATAAAGGGTCCAATTACCAATTTGAAACTCAGTTTGCGGCGTGGCCTATCCGGGCGAAC
TTTTGGCCGTGATGGGCAGTTCCGGTGCCGGAAAGACGACCCTGCTGAATGCCCTTGCCTTTCGATCGCC
GCAGGGCATCCAAGTATCGCCATCCGGGATGCGACTGCTCAATGGCCAACCTGTGGACGCCAAGGAGATG
CAGGCCAGGTGCGCCTATGTCCAGCAGGATGACCTCTTTATCGGCTCCCTAACGGCCAGGGAACACCTGA
TTTTCCAGGCCATGGTGCGGATGCCACGACATCTGACCTATCGGCAGCGAGTGGCCCGCGTGGATCAGGT
GATCCAGGAGCTTTCGCTCAGCAAATGTCAGCACACGATCATCGGTGTGCCCGGCAGGGTGAAAGGTCTG
TCCGGCGGAGAAAGGAAGCGTCTGGCATTCGCCTCCGAGGCACTAACCGATCCGCCGCTTCTGATCTGCG
ATGAGCCCACCTCCGGACTGGACTCATTTACCGCCCACAGCGTCGTCCAGGTGCTGAAGAAGCTGTCGCA
GAAGGGCAAGACCGTCATCCTGACCATTCATCAGCCGTCTTCCGAGCTGTTTGAGCTCTTTGACAAGATC
CTTCTGATGGCCGAGGGCAGGGTAGCTTTCTTGGGCACTCCCAGCGAAGCCGTCGACTTCTTTTCCTAGT
GAGTTCGATGTGTTTATTAAGGGTATCTAGCATTACATTACATCTCAACTCCTATCCAGCGTGGGTGCCC
AGTGTCCTACCAACTACAATCCGGCGGACTTTTACGTACAGGTGTTGGCCGTTGTGCCCGGACGGGAGAT
CGAGTCCCGTGATCGGATCGCCAAGATATGCGACAATTTTGCTATTAGCAAAGTAGCCCGGGATATGGAG
CAGTTGTTGGCCACCAAAAATTTGGAGAAGCCACTGGAGCAGCCGGAGAATGGGTACACCTACAAGGCCA
CCTGGTTCATGCAGTTCCGGGCGGTCCTGTGGCGATCCTGGCTGTCGGTGCTCAAGGAACCACTCCTCGT
AAAAGTGCGACTTATTCAGACAACGGTGAGTGGTTCCAGTGGAAACAAATGATATAACGCTTACAATTCT
TGGAAACAAATTCGCTAGATTTTAGTTAGAATTGCCTGATTCCACACCCTTCTTAGTTTTTTTCAATGAG
ATGTATAGTTTATAGTTTTGCAGAAAATAAATAAATTTCATTTAACTCGCGAACATGTTGAAGATATGAA
TATTAATGAGATGCGAGTAACATTTTAATTTGCAGATGGTTGCCATCTTGATTGGCCTCATCTTTTTGGG
CCAACAACTCACGCAAGTGGGCGTGATGAATATCAACGGAGCCATCTTCCTCTTCCTGACCAACATGACC
TTTCAAAACGTCTTTGCCACGATAAATGTAAGTCTTGTTTAGAATACATTTGCATATTAATAATTTACTA
ACTTTCTAATGAATCGATTCGATTTAGGTGTTCACCTCAGAGCTGCCAGTTTTTATGAGGGAGGCCCGAA
GTCGACTTTATCGCTGTGACACATACTTTCTGGGCAAAACGATTGCCGAATTACCGCTTTTTCTCACAGT
GCCACTGGTCTTCACGGCGATTGCCTATCCGATGATCGGACTGCGGGCCGGAGTGCTGCACTTCTTCAAC
TGCCTGGCGCTGGTCACTCTGGTGGCCAATGTGTCAACGTCCTTCGGATATCTAATATCCTGCGCCAGCT
CCTCGACCTCGATGGCGCTGTCTGTGGGTCCGCCGGTTATCATACCATTCCTGCTCTTTGGCGGCTTCTT
CTTGAACTCGGGCTCGGTGCCAGTATACCTCAAATGGTTGTCGTACCTCTCATGGTTCCGTTACGCCAAC
GAGGGTCTGCTGATTAACCAATGGGCGGACGTGGAGCCGGGCGAAATTAGCTGCACATCGTCGAACACCA
CGTGCCCCAGTTCGGGCAAGGTCATCCTGGAGACGCTTAACTTCTCCGCCGCCGATCTGCCGCTGGACTA
CGTGGGTCTGGCCATTCTCATCGTGAGCTTCCGGGTGCTCGCATATCTGGCTCTAAGACTTCGGGCCCGA
CGCAAGGAGTAGCCGACATATATCCGAAATAACTGCTTGTTTTTTTTTTTACCATTATTACCATCGTGTT
TACTGTTTATTGCCCCCTCAAAAAGCTAATGTAATTATATTTGTGCCAATAAAAACAAGATATGACCTAT
AGAATACAAGTATTTCCCCTTCGAACATCCCCACAAGTAGACTTTGGATTTGTCTTCTAACCAAAAGACT
TACACACCTGCATACCTTACATCAAAAACTCGTTTATCGCTACATAAAACACCGGGATATATTTTTTATA
TACATACTTTTCAAATCGCGCGCCCTCTTCATAATTCACCTCCACCACACCACGTTTCGTAGTTGCTCTT
TCGCTGTCTCCCACCCGCTCTCCGCAACACATTCACCTTTTGTTCGACGACCTTGGAGCGACTGTCGTTA
GTTCCGCGCGATTCGGTTCGCTCAAATGGTTCCGAGTGGTTCATTTCGTCTCAATAGAAATTAGTAATAA
ATATTTGTATGTACAATTTATTTGCTCCAATATATTTGTATATATTTCCCTCACAGCTATATTTATTCTA
ATTTAATATTATGACTTTTTAAGGTAATTTTTTGTGACCTGTTCGGAGTGATTAGCGTTACAATTTGAAC
TGAAAGTGACATCCAGTGTTTGTTCCTTGTGTAGATGCATCTCAAAAAAATGGTGGGCATAATAGTGTTG
TTTATATATATCAAAAATAACAACTATAATAATAAGAATACATTTAATTTAGAAAATGCTTGGATTTCAC
TGGAACTAGAATTAATTCGGCTGCTGCTCTAAACGACGCATTTCGTACTCCAAAGTACGAATTTTTTCCC
TCAAGCTCTTATTTTCATTAAACAATGAACAGGACCTAACGCACAGTCACGTTATTGTTTACATAAATGA
TTTTTTTTACTATTCAAACTTACTCTGTTTGTGTACTCCCACTGGTATAGCCTTCTTTTATCTTTTCTGG
TTCAGGCTCTATCACTTTACTAGGTACGGCATCTGCGTTGAGTCGCCTCCTTTTAAATGTCTGACCTTTT
GCAGGTGCAGCCTTCCACTGCGAATCATTAAAGTGGGTATCACAAATTTGGGAGTTTTCACCAAGGCTGC
ACCCAAGGCTCTGCTCCCACAATTTTCTCTTAATAGCACACTTCGGCACGTGAATTAATTTTACTCCAGT
CACAGCTTTGCAGCAAAATTTGCAATATTTCATTTTTTTTTATTCCACGTAAGGGTTAATGTTTTCAAAA
AAAAATTCGTCCGCACACAACCTTTCCTCTCAACAAGCAAACGTGCACTGAATTTAAGTGTATACTTCGG
TAAGCTTCGGCTATCGACGGGACCACCTTATGTTATTTCATCATG
Features (pLannotate 1.2.2; 21 found; start..end, strand, type, name):
      1..229     -  CDS            mini-white (fragment): Drosophila white gene eye color pigment; white; This is a modified version of the white gene lacking part of the first intron.
    235..823     -  rep_origin     ori: high-copy-number ColE1/pMB1/pBR322/pUC origin of replication
    994..1854    -  CDS            AmpR: β-lactamase; bla; confers resistance to ampicillin, carbenicillin, and related antibiotics
   1855..1959    -  promoter       AmpR promoter: bla
   2054..2089    +  CDS            rop (fragment): Rop protein, which maintains plasmids at low copy number; rop
   2191..2260    +  misc_feature   bom (fragment): basis of mobility region from pBR322
   2259..2761    -  gene           mini-white (fragment): white; This modified version of the white gene lacks part of the first intron.
   2761..2993    -  misc_feature   P element 3' end: P element 3' end
   3017..3035    +  promoter       T3 promoter: promoter for bacteriophage T3 RNA polymerase
   3048..3102    -  misc_feature   MCS (fragment): pBluescript multiple cloning site
   6749..6768    +  CDS            SV40 NLS (fragment): nuclear localization signal of SV40 (simian virus 40) large T antigen
   6782..7015    +  CDS            VP16 AD: transcriptional activation domain of herpes simplex virus protein VP16 (Triezenberg et al., 1988; Cousens et al., 1989); UL48
   7835..8512    +  CDS            DsRed2: improved tetrameric variant of DsRed fluorescent protein mammalian codon-optimized
   8528..8602    +  CDS            small t antigen (fragment): SV40 (simian virus 40) small t antigen
   8604..8669    +  intron         small t intron: SV40 (simian virus 40) small t antigen intron
   8799..8819    +  CDS            SV40 NLS: nuclear localization signal of SV40 (simian virus 40) large T antigen
   8826..8960    +  CDS            LT_POVHA (fragment): Protein inferred from homology: Swiss-Prot protein existence level 3. Isoform large T antigen is a key early protein essential for both driving viral replication and inducing cellular transformation. Plays a role in viral genome replication by driving entry of quiescent cells into the cell cycle and by autoregulating the synthesis of viral early mRNA. Displays highly oncogenic activities by corrupting the host cellular checkpoint mechanisms that guard cell division and the transcription, replication, and repair of DNA. Participates in the modulation of cellular gene expression preceeding viral
   8985..9068    +  CDS            large T antigen (fragment): large T antigen from SV40 (simian virus 40)
   9091..9225    +  polyA_signal   SV40 poly(A) signal: SV40 polyadenylation signal
   9730..12612   +  CDS            mini-white: Drosophila white gene eye color pigment; white; This is a modified version of the white gene lacking part of the first intron.
  13390..13975   -  misc_feature   P element 5' end: No description available
