[The description below was written by a language model from this plasmid's Addgene catalogue record and pLannotate feature annotations shown in this document.]
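Description:
pCaST-elav-VP16AD is a Drosophila P-element transformation and insect expression vector of about 14 kb, built on the pCaST-elav backbone. In bacteria it is maintained by a high-copy ColE1/pUC-type origin and selected with ampicillin through the β-lactamase gene. The annotated P element 5′ and 3′ ends define the segment that transposes into the fly germline. The mini-white eye-colour marker lies next to the payload and allows transformant flies to be identified by eye pigmentation.

The roughly 500 bp insert, cloned between retained NotI and AscI sites, encodes VP16AD-ZIP+ (also called VP16AD-EE12RR345L). It consists of the herpes simplex virus VP16 transcriptional activation domain, preceded by an annotated SV40 nuclear localization signal fragment, fused to a heterodimerizing leucine zipper. According to the depositor, the zipper is based on the chicken B-ZIP protein Vitellogenin Binding Protein and was made from synthetic oligonucleotides codon-optimized for Drosophila.

The backbone name implies that the neuronal elav regulatory region drives expression. The feature table does not annotate a promoter, however, and leaves a large unannotated stretch upstream of the coding region where such a sequence would presumably sit. Downstream, the table shows a DsRed2 coding sequence followed by the SV40 small t intron and polyadenylation signal. The catalogue entry does not explain the role of DsRed2.

The associated publication concerns combinatorial restriction of transgene expression in neurons. This fits use of the construct as one half of a split transcriptional activator, in which the activation domain becomes functional only where it pairs through the zipper with a complementary partner. The record itself does not name that partner.
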