Addgene plasmid #15308: pCaST-elav-VP16AD
Depositing lab: Benjamin White. Depositing organization: National Institute of Mental Health (NIMH). Publication: Refined spatial manipulation of neuronal function by combinatorial restriction of transgene expression. Luan H, Peabody NC, Vinson CR, White BH. Neuron. 2006 Nov 9. 52(3):425-36. 10.1016/j.neuron.2006.08.028 PubMed 17088209.
Backbone
  Vector backbone: pCaST-elav
  Backbone size w/o insert (bp): 13475
  Vector type: Insect Expression
Growth in bacteria
  Bacterial resistance: Ampicillin, 100 μg/mL
  Growth temperature: 37°C
  Growth strain: DH5alpha
  Copy number: High Copy
Gene/Insert
  Gene/Insert name: VP16AD-ZIP+ (alt name: VP16AD-EE12RR345L)
  Insert size (bp): 500
  Cloning method: Restriction Enzyme; 5′ cloning site NotI (not destroyed); 3′ cloning site AscI (not destroyed)
  Sequencing primers: 5′ na
Terms and licenses: Academic/Nonprofit Terms; Industry Terms: Not Available to Industry
Depositor comments: The heterodimerizing leucine zipper is based on the chicken B-Zip family member Vitellogenin Binding Protein. The EE12RR345L (Zip+) domain was generated from synthetic oligonucleotides with codon usage optimized for Drosophila expression.
How to cite: pCaST-elav-VP16AD was a gift from Benjamin White (Addgene plasmid # 15308 ; http://n2t.net/addgene:15308 ; RRID:Addgene_15308)
