>Addgene plasmid #15308 | pCaST-elav-VP16AD | addgene partial sequence | sequence record 21728 | T3 5'-GCAATTAACCCTCACTAAAGG-3'
CCCCCCTCGAGGTCGACGGTATCGATAAGCTTGATATCGAATTCCCCGGATCCAGTCGAGGGATCACTGA
ACTAAAAAGTAAAGAGAGGAGAAACAGGAGAAGCCCTTAAAGTGCGAGTTCGCTGGAGTGCCTATCGATC
CTTGAGGGCAGCGCTCGATCCTTATTACTATTGGCAGGATCATTTTATACCCCTTACATAAAAATATCAG
TATCAGTTTGTTCCCTTATCATGCGTGCTCTTTGACATATCCGGGAATTTATTTCTATTTTTGCTTAGTC
AAACTGAAGACCATTTTGTCCCAACATAAAATATGTAAAATATTTTTTTTTATCATTTTAAATTCTCAGG
GATTAAGTCAATGTTTGAAAACTTCTAGCTGACTTGCGCTCCACTACCACTCGGCATGCGTGCCCCTGAT
TAGTAGGCCAGGTGGTGGGCCTTTGGCACGATCGCAACCCTAAGGACTGCAACCGAATAGCATTGAGAAG
GAGACCAGGATTTCTGCACTCAAAGGTGAAATTGTCTGAGCACGGAACACGGAAAAACAACAACAAAAAC
ATGGCAGACGGAAAACAATGCCGCCAGCGGCAAGGAGGGAGGGTGGAAACACATGCCACGATTCAGTGTC
GAATGTCCTGTGATCCCACATTCATATATTTTGTTATTGTGTGCCTGCATCCCTCGCCTGCTTTTAATTC
CTGCATCGATCCTTCTTTGCTCCT
