>Addgene plasmid #15308 | pCaST-elav-VP16AD | addgene partial sequence | sequence record 36687 | EBV-rev 5'-GTGGTTTGTCCAAACTCATC-3'
GTNCGNGGACACTAGAAGGCCTAATTCTAGGTATGTATGTAAGTTAATAAAACCCATTTTTGCGGAAAGT
AGATAAAAAAAACATTTTTTTTTTTTACTGCACTGGATATCATTGAACTTATCTGATCAGTTTTAAATTT
ACTTCGATCCAAGGGTATTTGATGTACCAGGTTCTTTCGATTACCTCTCACTCAAAATGACATTCCACTC
AAAGTCAGCGCTGTTTGCCTCCTTCTCTGTCCACAGAAATATCGCCGTCTCTTTCGCCGCTGCGTCCGCT
ATCTCTTTCGCCACCGTTTGTAGCGTTACGTAGCGTCAATGTCCGCCTTCAGTTGCATTTTGTCAGCGGT
TTCGTGACGAAGCTCCAAGCGGTTTACGCCATCAATTAAACACAAAGTGCTGTGCCAAAACTCCTCTCGC
TTCTTATTTTTGTTTGTTTTTTGAGTGATTGGGGTGGTGATTGGTTTTGGGTGGGTAAGCAGGGGAAAGT
GTGAAAAATCCCGGCAATGGGCCAAGAGGATCAGGAGCTATTAATTCGCGGAGGCAGCAAACACCCATCT
GCCGAGCATCTGAACAATGTGAGTAGTACATGTGCATACATCTTAAGTTCACTTGATCTATAGGAACTGC
GATTGCAACATCAAATTGTCTGCGGCGTGAGAACTGCGACCCACAAAAATCCCAAACCGCAATTGCACAA
ACAAATAGTGACACGAAACAGATTATTCTGGTAGCTGTTCTCGCTATATAAGACAATTTTTGAGATCATA
TCATGATCAAGACATCTAAAGGCATTCATTTTCGACTATATTCTTTTTTACAAAAAATATAACAACCAGA
TATTTTTAAGCTGATCCTAGATGCNCAAAAAATAAATAAAAGTATAAACCTACTTCGTAGGATACTTCGG
GGTACTTTTTGTCCGGGGTA
